>Addgene plasmid #178394 | pOME0133 | addgene full sequence | sequence record 351336 | Addgene NGS Result
GACGGATCGGGAGATCTCCCGATCCCCTATGGTGCACTCTCAGTACAATCTGCTCTGATGCCGCATAGTT
AAGCCAGTATCTGCTCCCTGCTTGTGTGTTGGAGGTCGCTGAGTAGTGCGCGAGCAAAATTTAAGCTACA
ACAAGGCAAGGCTTGACCGACAATTGCATGAAGAATCTGCTTAGGGTTAGGCGTTTTGCGCTGCTTCGCG
ATGTACGGGCCAGATATACGCGTTGACATTGATTATTGACTAGTTATTAATAGTAATCAATTACGGGGTC
ATTAGTTCATAGCCCATATATGGAGTTCCGCGTTACATAACTTACGGTAAATGGCCCGCCTGGCTGACCG
CCCAACGACCCCCGCCCATTGACGTCAATAATGACGTATGTTCCCATAGTAACGCCAATAGGGACTTTCC
ATTGACGTCAATGGGTGGAGTATTTACGGTAAACTGCCCACTTGGCAGTACATCAAGTGTATCATATGCC
AAGTACGCCCCCTATTGACGTCAATGACGGTAAATGGCCCGCCTGGCATTATGCCCAGTACATGACCTTA
TGGGACTTTCCTACTTGGCAGTACATCTACGTATTAGTCATCGCTATTACCATGGTGATGCGGTTTTGGC
AGTACATCAATGGGCGTGGATAGCGGTTTGACTCACGGGGATTTCCAAGTCTCCACCCCATTGACGTCAA
TGGGAGTTTGTTTTGGCACCAAAATCAACGGGACTTTCCAAAATGTCGTAACAACTCCGCCCCATTGACG
CAAATGGGCGGTAGGCGTGTACGGTGGGAGGTCTATATAAGCAGAGCTCTCTGGCTAACTAGAGAACCCA
CTGCTTACTGGCTTATCGAAATTAATACGACTCACTATAGGGAGACCCAAGCTTGGTACCGAGCTCGGAT
CCGCCAAACGGGCGATGGAAACTTGTCAACACTCCAAAAAAATAGAAGGTTGGGTAACTGCGGGCTGGTG
TCAACTTCTGTTAATTATGAATAGTGTTTTTAAAGCGGGCGTTCGTAAGCGTCTGGATCGACACAAACCC
TGCGCGGGTTTAGAAAGACTTGTCCAGCAGCACCTAATCCATCGGCGGTGCGGGCTGATGGTTTTCGGGC
TGTTGAGCGAGTCTTTTTATCTAGTCGCCCGTTATTGTTCTGTGTGTTCTTCATCATTTCACCCACCGTC
TCTCAATAGCCTTGGGAATCCTACCTCCACGCTCGCGTATGCCTCATGCGAGGTTCGCTTTGGTCACAGC
TTAAACATTTCTAGGGCGGTGTTATGATCCTTAATGCTTAGCCTGTGTCCGATGCGGCCCCGTGCCTTGC
GGAAGCGCGGGCGGGTTCCCGACCTTCACGGCGGCAATTTTTGTCGTATGCGCCTCCCCTCGCCTACAAG
TCCAATACCCATGAGACCACCGTACGCGTGCCCACCGATGAGATACCACGCAGCCGCGCATATTGGCGTT
GAGCGCCACCGGACGGGGATTTATGCTGTATCTTACTACCATGATCCCATGTTGCTGGCGCTCACGGCCC
GTGTGCCAGCCGCCTGGACGTCGAAAGCACGCAAAGCTGAACGTTCGGGCTTAGTGTAGCGCGAACCATA
CGACCTTGGTCCCCTGGCCAAAGAGGGGCGCAAAACAATTGTGGGTGGCTATCCTGCCCAGAGTCCCATA
TATTCTGGTGGGTAGCTAACCTGCCCAGGACGTCCAAATATGCCAAATGGTACCTTAGTGTCTACTTTGC
ATATTTGGAACCCGTGTATCCATGTATGGTTATCGTGCCCAGGGTGCCCAAATTGCTCAATAATGAAAAT
TCCATTCTAGCGCTGGGGTGACAAAGCATGCACTGGAAATCGGCCAAGTCAGCGCAGCGCGCGCACTCCC
TCACTAACGCCCCGCTTTTGTCTGTTGGAAGCAGCTAGGCGCGACTGAGAGAGCACGCGCGCGGCGCCCA
CGCCGGCGCCTGGCACGCGGCCAACATAAAGTGTGGATGGCCCTGCTATCTGACTAATTTGCATGCGCTA
ATCCTTTTATGTGCATAAATTATGTAGATGAGGAGTCGCGCATGCGCAGAAAAATTCAGAGCGCCCGGGT
GCACGGGGTCACCTCCAGGTCACGCCGCTAGGTGGGACCGTGAGCGACTCGAAAAATTATAATTTTTGGC
CATTTCATGGGCGCCGCCATCTTGAATTTGCTAATCCCCCATAATCCTCTGCCCCGCTCCCATTGGTCCG
CCGGCCCGTCAATCAAAGTTTTCCGAGCCGCCATTGGCCCATTCGGCCGACCAATCTCGTTCGAGCTAGG
CGACCGCGCCATTCCATTGGACGCCCCAGCCGTCAATCAAATTCGGAGGCCTCCCATTGGCCCCTATCCC
TAGAACTCCCAAGCTGATTGGCCCACAGCGGGAACCAATCAGCGATTAGAGTTTTGTTTTGATTTTTCCT
ATATATATATATATAATCCTTTAATCCTAGCGCAGCTGAGTCATCGCAGCCCCTATTCCAGTAGGTATAC
CCAGCTGGGTCTACCCAGCTGCGTAAACCCCGCTGCGTAAACACAGCTGGGTATACGCAGCTGCGTAAAC
CCGGCTGGGTAAATCCAGCTGTAATTCTACAATTAAACAAGGTATAAACCAATGGGGTACTCAGGTGGTA
TTTCCGGAAGCATTACCAAATAAGGCAACCTCAGCTGGGAATACCAGCGGACTACCCCCAACTGTATTCA
ACCCTCCTTCGTTTTCCGGAAGTATATCCATTTATGGAAACCAGCTGGGTCACTCTACTGGGATATTCTA
TATAATAGGGCCTGATGAGTCATGGGGTTGGGATTTTTCTACTGGGTCGTTTCGGTAGATGGGGGCCAGG
ATTATAGGGGCCCCGCCCACCGCCACTCCAGCCGTGTTAGCCAAGCGTGGTTGTTCGATGGGAGGGGAGC
TAGTGAGTCACGGCCCTGGAATCTCGCCTCTGGGTGGTTTCGGTAAATGGGAGCGGGATGCTAGGTCCAC
GCTCACCTCTGGCGCGGCCCCGGGGAATTCTGCAGATATCCATCACACTGGCGGCCGCTCGAGCATGCAT
CTAGAGGGCCCTATTCTATAGTGTCACCTAAATGCTAGAGCTCGCTGATCAGCCTCGACTGTGCCTTCTA
GTTGCCAGCCATCTGTTGTTTGCCCCTCCCCCGTGCCTTCCTTGACCCTGGAAGGTGCCACTCCCACTGT
CCTTTCCTAATAAAATGAGGAAATTGCATCGCATTGTCTGAGTAGGTGTCATTCTATTCTGGGGGGTGGG
GTGGGGCAGGACAGCAAGGGGGAGGATTGGGAAGACAATAGCAGGCATGCTGGGGATGCGGTGGGCTCTA
TGGCTTCTGAGGCGGAAAGAACCAGCTGGGGCTCTAGGGGGTATCCCC
[124 nt withheld, positions 3409-3532]
C
[91 nt withheld, positions 3534-3624]
A
[49 nt withheld, positions 3626-3674]
CCTTTGACGTTGGAGTCCACGTTCTTT
[37 nt withheld, positions 3702-3738]
ACCCTATCTCGGTCTATTCTTTTGATTTATAAGGGATTTTGCCGATTTCGGCCTATTGGTTAAAAAATGA
GCTGATTTAACAAAAATTTAACGCGAATTAATTCTGTGGAATGTGTGTCAGTTAGGGTGTGGAAAGTCCC
CAGGCTCCCCAGCAGGCAGAAGTATGCAAAGCATGCATCTCAATTAGTCAGCAACCAGGTGTGGAAAGTC
CCCAGGCTCCCCAGCAGGCAGAAGTATGCAAAGCATGCATCTCAATTAGTCAGCAACCATAGTCCCGCCC
CTAACTCCGCCCATCCCGCCCCTAACTCCGCCCAGTTCCGCCCATTCTCCGCCCCATGGCTGACTAATTT
TTTTTATTTATGCAGAGGCCGAGGCCGCCTCTGCCTCTGAGCTATTCCAGAAGTAGTGAGGAGGCTTTTT
TGGAGGCCTAGGCTTTTGCAAAAAGCTCCCGGGAGCTTGTATATCCATTTTCGGATCTGATCAAGAGACA
GGATGAGGATCGTTTCGCATGATTGAACAAGATGGATTGCACGCAGGTTCTCCGGCCGCTTGGGTGGAGA
GGCTATTCGGCTATGACTGGGCACAACAGACAATCGGCTGCTCTGATGCCGCCGTGTTCCGGCTGTCAGC
GCAGGGGCGCCCGGTTCTTTTTGTCAAGACCGACCTGTCCGGTGCCCTGAATGAACTGCAGGACGAGGCA
GCGCGGCTATCGTGGCTGGCCACGACGGGCGTTCCTTGCGCAGCTGTGCTCGACGTTGTCACTGAAGCGG
GAAGGGACTGGCTGCTATTGGGCGAAGTGCCGGGGCAGGATCTCCTGTCATCTCACCTTGCTCCTGCCGA
GAAAGTATCCATCATGGCTGATGCAATGCGGCGGCTGCATACGCTTGATCCGGCTACCTGCCCATTCGAC
CACCAAGCGAAACATCGCATCGAGCGAGCACGTACTCGGATGGAAGCCGGTCTTGTCGATCAGGATGATC
TGGACGAAGAGCATCAGGGGCTCGCGCCAGCCGAACTGTTCGCCAGGCTCAAGGCGCGCATGCCCGACGG
CGAGGATCTCGTCGTGACCCATGGCGATGCCTGCTTGCCGAATATCATGGTGGAAAATGGCCGCTTTTCT
GGATTCATCGACTGTGGCCGGCTGGGTGTGGCGGACCGCTATCAGGACATAGCGTTGGCTACCCGTGATA
TTGCTGAAGAGCTTGGCGGCGAATGGGCTGACCGCTTCCTCGTGCTTTACGGTATCGCCGCTCCCGATTC
GCAGCGCATCGCCTTCTATCGCCTTCTTGACGAGTTCTTCTGAGCGGGACTCTGGGGTTCGAAATGACCG
ACCAAGCGACGCCCAACCTGCCATCACGAGATTTCGATTCCACCGCCGCCTTCTATGAAAGGTTGGGCTT
CGGAATCGTTTTCCGGGACGCCGGCTGGATGATCCTCCAGCGCGGGGATCTCATGCTGGAGTTCTTCGCC
CACCCCAACTTGTTTATTGCAGCTTATAATGGTTACAAATAAAGCAATAGCATCACAAATTTCACAAATA
AAGCATTTTTTTCACTGCATTCTAGTTGTGGTTTGTCCAAACTCATCAATGTATCTTATCATGTCTGTAT
ACCGTCGACCTCTAGCTAGAGCTTGGCGTAATCATGGTCATAGCTGTTTCCTGTGTGAAATTGTTATCCG
CTCACAATTCCACACAACATACGAGCCGGAAGCATAAAGTGTAAAGCCTGGGGTGCCTAATGAGTGAGCT
AACTCACATTAATTGCGTTGCGCTCACTGCCCGCTTTCCAGTCGGGAAACCTGTCGTGCCAGCTGCATTA
ATGAATCGGCCAACGCGCGGGGAGAGGCGGTTTGCGTATTGGGCGCTCTTCCGCTTCCTCGCTCACTGAC
TCGCTGCGCTCGGTCGTTCGGCTGCGGCGAGCGGTATCAGCTCACTCAAAGGCGGTAATACGGTTATCCA
CAGAATCAGGGGATAACGCAGGAAAGAACATGTGAGCAAAAGGCCAGCAAAAGGCCAGGAACCGTAAAAA
GGCCGCGTTGCTGGCGTTTTTCCATAGGCTCCGCCCCCCTGACGAGCATCACAAAAATCGACGCTCAAGT
CAGAGGTGGCGAAACCCGACAGGACTATAAAGATACCAGGCGTTTCCCCCTGGAAGCTCCCTCGTGCGCT
CTCCTGTTCCGACCCTGCCGCTTACCGGATACCTGTCCGCCTTTCTCCCTTCGGGAAGCGTGGCGCTTTC
TCATAGCTCACGCTGTAGGTATCTCAGTTCGGTGTAGGTCGTTCGCTCCAAGCTGGGCTGTGTGCACGAA
CCCCCCGTTCAGCCCGACCGCTGCGCCTTATCCGGTAACTATCGTCTTGAGTCCAACCCGGTAAGACACG
ACTTATCGCCACTGGCAGCAGCCACTGGTAACAGGATTAGCAGAGCGAGGTATGTAGGCGGTGCTACAGA
GTTCTTGAAGTGGTGGCCTAACTACGGCTACACTAGAAGAACAGTATTTGGTATCTGCGCTCTGCTGAAG
CCAGTTACCTTCGGAAAAAGAGTTGGTAGCTCTTGATCCGGCAAACAAACCACCGCTGGTAGCGGTGGTT
TTTTTGTTTGCAAGCAGCAGATTACGCGCAGAAAAAAAGGATCTCAAGAAGATCCTTTGATCTTTTCTAC
GGGGTCTGACGCTCAGTGGAACGAAAACTCACGTTAAGGGATTTTGGTCATGAGATTATCAAAAAGGATC
TTCACCTAGATCCTTTTAAATTAAAAATGAAGTTTTAAATCAATCTAAAGTATATATGAGTAAACTTGGT
CTGACAGTTACCAATGCTTAATCAGTGAGGCACCTATCTCAGCGATCTGTCTATTTCGTTCATCCATAGT
TGCCTGACTCCCCGTCGTGTAGATAACTACGATACGGGAGGGCTTACCATCTGGCCCCAGTGCTGCAATG
ATACCGCGAGACCCACGCTCACCGGCTCCAGATTTATCAGCAATAAACCAGCCAGCCGGAAGGGCCGAGC
GCAGAAGTGGTCCTGCAACTTTATCCGCCTCCATCCAGTCTATTAATTGTTGCCGGGAAGCTAGAGTAAG
TAGTTCGCCAGTTAATAGTTTGCGCAACGTTGTTGCCATTGCTACAGGCATCGTGGTGTCACGCTCGTCG
TTTGGTATGGCTTCATTCAGCTCCGGTTCCCAACGATCAAGGCGAGTTACATGATCCCCCATGTTGTGCA
AAAAAGCGGTTAGCTCCTTCGGTCCTCCGATCGTTGTCAGAAGTAAGTTGGCCGCAGTGTTATCACTCAT
GGTTATGGCAGCACTGCATAATTCTCTTACTGTCATGCCATCCGTAAGATGCTTTTCTGTGACTGGTGAG
TACTCAACCAAGTCATTCTGAGAATAGTGTATGCGGCGACCGAGTTGCTCTTGCCCGGCGTCAATACGGG
ATAATACCGCGCCACATAGCAGAACTTTAAAAGTGCTCATCATTGGAAAACGTTCTTCGGGGCGAAAACT
CTCAAGGATCTTACCGCTGTTGAGATCCAGTTCGATGTAACCCACTCGTGCACCCAACTGATCTTCAGCA
TCTTTTACTTTCACCAGCGTTTCTGGGTGAGCAAAAACAGGAAGGCAAAATGCCGCAAAAAAGGGAATAA
GGGCGACACGGAAATGTTGAATACTCATACTCTTCCTTTTTCAATATTATTGAAGCATTTATCAGGGTTA
TTGTCTCATGAGCGGATACATATTTGAATGTATTTAGAAAAATAAACAAATAGGGGTTCCGCGCACATTT
CCCCGAAAAGTGCCACCTGACGTC
Features (pLannotate 1.2.2; 20 found; start..end, strand, type, name):
     28..80      -  misc_feature   bom (fragment): basis of mobility region from pBR322
    235..614     +  enhancer       CMV enhancer: human cytomegalovirus immediate early enhancer
    615..818     +  promoter       CMV promoter: human cytomegalovirus (CMV) immediate early promoter
    814..847     +  LTR            5' LTR (truncated) (fragment): truncated 5' long terminal repeat (LTR) from HIV-1
    863..881     +  promoter       T7 promoter: promoter for bacteriophage T7 RNA polymerase
   3095..3113    -  promoter       SP6 promoter: promoter for bacteriophage SP6 RNA polymerase
   3139..3363    +  polyA_signal   bGH poly(A) signal: bovine growth hormone polyadenylation signal
   3367..3388    +  promoter       SV40 promoter (fragment): SV40 enhancer and early promoter
   3409..3837    +  rep_origin     f1 ori (sequence partly withheld): f1 bacteriophage origin of replication; arrow indicates direction of (+) strand synthesis
   3851..4180    +  promoter       SV40 promoter: SV40 enhancer and early promoter
   4247..5038    +  CDS            neo: KKA2_KLEPN - Also known as kan, nptII. Experimental evidence at protein level: Swiss-Prot protein existence level 1. Resistance to kanamycin, neomycin, paromomycin, ribostamycin, butirosin and gentamicin B. From Klebsiella pneumoniae.
   5062..5220    +  CDS            ble (fragment): BLE_KLEPN - Experimental evidence at protein level: Swiss-Prot protein existence level 1. Binding protein with a strong affinity to the bleomycin family of antibiotics. Binds to CL990; an antimitotic-antibiotic compound. From Klebsiella pneumoniae.
   5215..5336    +  polyA_signal   SV40 poly(A) signal: SV40 polyadenylation signal
   5409..5425    -  protein_bind   lac operator: The lac repressor binds to the lac operator to inhibit transcription in E. coli. This inhibition can be relieved by adding lactose or isopropyl-β-D-thiogalactopyranoside (IPTG). lac repressor encoded by lacI
   5433..5463    -  promoter       lac promoter: promoter for the E. coli lac operon
   5478..5499    -  protein_bind   CAP binding site: CAP binding activates transcription in the presence of cAMP. E. coli catabolite activator protein
   5512..5604    -  CDS            lacI (fragment): lac repressor; lacI; The lac repressor binds to the lac operator to inhibit transcription in E. coli. This inhibition can be relieved by adding lactose or isopropyl-β-D-thiogalactopyranoside (IPTG).
   5787..6375    -  rep_origin     ori: high-copy-number ColE1/pMB1/pBR322/pUC origin of replication
   6546..7406    -  CDS            AmpR: β-lactamase; bla; confers resistance to ampicillin, carbenicillin, and related antibiotics
   7407..7511    -  promoter       AmpR promoter: bla
