[The description below was written by a language model from this plasmid's Addgene catalogue record and pLannotate feature annotations shown in this document.]
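Description:
pOME0133 is a mammalian expression plasmid built on the pcDNA3.1(+) backbone, carrying a segment of about 2.1 kb from Kaposi's sarcoma-associated herpesvirus named "KSHV Downstream Mir-SYN". The full sequenced record is 7,542 nt. It is maintained in E. coli as a high-copy plasmid through a ColE1/pUC-type origin and selected with ampicillin via the β-lactamase gene and its own promoter. An f1 origin is also present, which allows single-stranded DNA production with helper phage.

The insert sits between the T7 promoter and the SP6 promoter, in a region of roughly 2.2 kb that the feature table leaves unannotated, so the record gives no detail on coding regions, tags or internal elements. The name suggests a sequence from the region downstream of the KSHV microRNA cluster, possibly in synthetic form, but the record does not define this. In mammalian cells, transcription is driven by the human cytomegalovirus immediate early enhancer and promoter and terminated by the bovine growth hormone polyadenylation signal. The flanking T7 and SP6 promoters permit in vitro transcription and serve as sequencing primer sites. A separate cassette of the SV40 early promoter, the neomycin phosphotransferase gene and the SV40 polyadenylation signal allows G418 selection of stably transfected cells. The short hits to an HIV-1 LTR, ble, lacI and bom are small fragments that probably reflect backbone sequence similarity, not functional elements.

The plasmid belongs to a collection of viral ORF expression clones, and the associated publication concerns screening poorly characterized genes of emerging viruses for modulators of p53 signaling. Its likely use is therefore transient or stable expression of this KSHV sequence in cultured mammalian cells.
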