Addgene plasmid #178394: pOME0133
Purpose: Expresses KSHV Downstream Mir-SYN
Depositing lab: Dirk Dittmer. Depositing organization: University of North Carolina at Chapel Hill. Publication: Novel modulators of p53-signaling encoded by unknown genes of emerging viruses. Alzhanova D, Corcoran K, Bailey AG, Long K, Taft-Benz S, Graham RL, Broussard GS, Heise M, Neumann G, Halfmann P, Kawaoka Y, Baric RS, Damania B, Dittmer DP. PLoS Pathog. 2021 Jan 7;17(1):e1009033. doi: 10.1371/journal.ppat.1009033. eCollection 2021 Jan. PubMed 33411764.
Backbone
  Vector backbone: pCDNA3.1 (+)
  Backbone size w/o insert (bp): 5442
  Vector type: Mammalian Expression
Growth in bacteria
  Bacterial resistance: Ampicillin, 100 μg/mL
  Growth temperature: 37°C
  Growth strain: DH5alpha
  Copy number: High Copy
Gene/Insert
  Gene/Insert name: KSHV Downstream Mir-SYN
  Species: Kaposi's sarcoma-associated herpesvirus
  Insert size (bp): 2134
  Cloning method: Unknown
  Sequencing primers: 5′ T7 promoter
Terms and licenses: Academic/Nonprofit Terms; Industry Terms: Not Available to Industry
Depositor comments: Sequences and further information can be found at https://www.med.unc.edu/orfeome/downloads/pome
How to cite: pOME0133 was a gift from Dirk Dittmer (Addgene plasmid # 178394 ; http://n2t.net/addgene:178394 ; RRID:Addgene_178394)
