>Addgene plasmid #178394 | pOME0133 | depositor partial sequence | sequence record 346449 | Insert
GGATCCGCCAAACGGGCGATGGAAACTTGTCAACACTCCAAAAAAATAGAAGGTTGGGTAACTGCGGGCT
GGTGTCAACTTCTGTTAATTATGAATAGTGTTTTTAAAGCGGGCGTTCGTAAGCGTCTGGATCGACACAA
ACCCTGCGCGGGTTTAGAAAGACTTGTCCAGCAGCACCTAATCCATCGGCGGTGCGGGCTGATGGTTTTC
GGGCTGTTGAGCGAGTCTTTTTATCTAGTCGCCCGTTATTGTTCTGTGTGTTCTTCATCATTTCACCCAC
CGTCTCTCAATAGCCTTGGGAATCCTACCTCCACGCTCGCGTATGCCTCATGCGAGGTTCGCTTTGGTCA
CAGCTTAAACATTTCTAGGGCGGTGTTATGATCCTTAATGCTTAGCCTGTGTCCGATGCGGCCCCGTGCC
TTGCGGAAGCGCGGGCGGGTTCCCGACCTTCACGGCGGCAATTTTTGTCGTATGCGCCTCCCCTCGCCTA
CAAGTCCAATACCCATGAGACCACCGTACGCGTGCCCACCGATGAGATACCACGCAGCCGCGCATATTGG
CGTTGAGCGCCACCGGACGGGGATTTATGCTGTATCTTACTACCATGATCCCATGTTGCTGGCGCTCACG
GCCCGTGTGCCAGCCGCCTGGACGTCGAAAGCACGCAAAGCTGAACGTTCGGGCTTAGTGTAGCGCGAAC
CATACGACCTTGGTCCCCTGGCCAAAGAGGGGCGCAAAACAATTGTGGGTGGCTATCCTGCCCAGAGTCC
CATATATTCTGGTGGGTAGCTAACCTGCCCAGGACGTCCAAATATGCCAAATGGTACCTTAGTGTCTACT
TTGCATATTTGGAACCCGTGTATCCATGTATGGTTATCGTGCCCAGGGTGCCCAAATTGCTCAATAATGA
AAATTCCATTCTAGCGCTGGGGTGACAAAGCATGCACTGGAAATCGGCCAAGTCAGCGCAGCGCGCGCAC
TCCCTCACTAACGCCCCGCTTTTGTCTGTTGGAAGCAGCTAGGCGCGACTGAGAGAGCACGCGCGCGGCG
CCCACGCCGGCGCCTGGCACGCGGCCAACATAAAGTGTGGATGGCCCTGCTATCTGACTAATTTGCATGC
GCTAATCCTTTTATGTGCATAAATTATGTAGATGAGGAGTCGCGCATGCGCAGAAAAATTCAGAGCGCCC
GGGTGCACGGGGTCACCTCCAGGTCACGCCGCTAGGTGGGACCGTGAGCGACTCGAAAAATTATAATTTT
TGGCCATTTCATGGGCGCCGCCATCTTGAATTTGCTAATCCCCCATAATCCTCTGCCCCGCTCCCATTGG
TCCGCCGGCCCGTCAATCAAAGTTTTCCGAGCCGCCATTGGCCCATTCGGCCGACCAATCTCGTTCGAGC
TAGGCGACCGCGCCATTCCATTGGACGCCCCAGCCGTCAATCAAATTCGGAGGCCTCCCATTGGCCCCTA
TCCCTAGAACTCCCAAGCTGATTGGCCCACAGCGGGAACCAATCAGCGATTAGAGTTTTGTTTTGATTTT
TCCTATATATATATATATAATCCTTTAATCCTAGCGCAGCTGAGTCATCGCAGCCCCTATTCCAGTAGGT
ATACCCAGCTGGGTCTACCCAGCTGCGTAAACCCCGCTGCGTAAACACAGCTGGGTATACGCAGCTGCGT
AAACCCGGCTGGGTAAATCCAGCTGTAATTCTACAATTAAACAAGGTATAAACCAATGGGGTACTCAGGT
GGTATTTCCGGAAGCATTACCAAATAAGGCAACCTCAGCTGGGAATACCAGCGGACTACCCCCAACTGTA
TTCAACCCTCCTTCGTTTTCCGGAAGTATATCCATTTATGGAAACCAGCTGGGTCACTCTACTGGGATAT
TCTATATAATAGGGCCTGATGAGTCATGGGGTTGGGATTTTTCTACTGGGTCGTTTCGGTAGATGGGGGC
CAGGATTATAGGGGCCCCGCCCACCGCCACTCCAGCCGTGTTAGCCAAGCGTGGTTGTTCGATGGGAGGG
GAGCTAGTGAGTCACGGCCCTGGAATCTCGCCTCTGGGTGGTTTCGGTAAATGGGAGCGGGATGCTAGGT
CCACGCTCACCTCTGGCGCGGCCCCGGGGAATTC
