>Addgene plasmid #178394 | pOME0133 | depositor partial sequence | sequence record 346450 | Backbone
GACGGATCGGGAGATCTCCCGATCCCCTATGGTGCACTCTCAGTACAATCTGCTCTGATGCCGCATAGTT
AAGCCAGTATCTGCTCCCTGCTTGTGTGTTGGAGGTCGCTGAGTAGTGCGCGAGCAAAATTTAAGCTACA
ACAAGGCAAGGCTTGACCGACAATTGCATGAAGAATCTGCTTAGGGTTAGGCGTTTTGCGCTGCTTCGCG
ATGTACGGGCCAGATATACGCGTTGACATTGATTATTGACTAGTTATTAATAGTAATCAATTACGGGGTC
ATTAGTTCATAGCCCATATATGGAGTTCCGCGTTACATAACTTACGGTAAATGGCCCGCCTGGCTGACCG
CCCAACGACCCCCGCCCATTGACGTCAATAATGACGTATGTTCCCATAGTAACGCCAATAGGGACTTTCC
ATTGACGTCAATGGGTGGAGTATTTACGGTAAACTGCCCACTTGGCAGTACATCAAGTGTATCATATGCC
AAGTACGCCCCCTATTGACGTCAATGACGGTAAATGGCCCGCCTGGCATTATGCCCAGTACATGACCTTA
TGGGACTTTCCTACTTGGCAGTACATCTACGTATTAGTCATCGCTATTACCATGGTGATGCGGTTTTGGC
AGTACATCAATGGGCGTGGATAGCGGTTTGACTCACGGGGATTTCCAAGTCTCCACCCCATTGACGTCAA
TGGGAGTTTGTTTTGGCACCAAAATCAACGGGACTTTCCAAAATGTCGTAACAACTCCGCCCCATTGACG
CAAATGGGCGGTAGGCGTGTACGGTGGGAGGTCTATATAAGCAGAGCTCTCTGGCTAACTAGAGAACCCA
CTGCTTACTGGCTTATCGAAATTAATACGACTCACTATAGGGAGACCCAAGCTTGGTACCGAGCTCGGAT
CCACTAGTAACGGCCGCCAGTGTGCTGGAATTCTGCAGATATCCATCACACTGGCGGCCGCTCGAGCATG
CATCTAGAGGGCCCTATTCTATAGTGTCACCTAAATGCTAGAGCTCGCTGATCAGCCTCGACTGTGCCTT
CTAGTTGCCAGCCATCTGTTGTTTGCCCCTCCCCCGTGCCTTCCTTGACCCTGGAAGGTGCCACTCCCAC
TGTCCTTTCCTAATAAAATGAGGAAATTGCATCGCATTGTCTGAGTAGGTGTCATTCTATTCTGGGGGGT
GGGGTGGGGCAGGACAGCAAGGGGGAGGATTGGGAAGACAATAGCAGGCATGCTGGGGATGCGGTGGGCT
CTATGGCTTCTGAGGCGGAAAGAACCAGCTGGGGCTCTAGGGGGTATCCCC
[124 nt withheld, positions 1312-1435]
C
[91 nt withheld, positions 1437-1527]
A
[49 nt withheld, positions 1529-1577]
CCTTTGACGTTGGAGTCCACGTTCTTT
[37 nt withheld, positions 1605-1641]
ACCCTATCTCGGTCTATTCTTTTGATTTATAAGGGATTTTGCCGATTTCGGCCTATTGGTTAAAAAATGA
GCTGATTTAACAAAAATTTAACGCGAATTAATTCTGTGGAATGTGTGTCAGTTAGGGTGTGGAAAGTCCC
CAGGCTCCCCAGCAGGCAGAAGTATGCAAAGCATGCATCTCAATTAGTCAGCAACCAGGTGTGGAAAGTC
CCCAGGCTCCCCAGCAGGCAGAAGTATGCAAAGCATGCATCTCAATTAGTCAGCAACCATAGTCCCGCCC
CTAACTCCGCCCATCCCGCCCCTAACTCCGCCCAGTTCCGCCCATTCTCCGCCCCATGGCTGACTAATTT
TTTTTATTTATGCAGAGGCCGAGGCCGCCTCTGCCTCTGAGCTATTCCAGAAGTAGTGAGGAGGCTTTTT
TGGAGGCCTAGGCTTTTGCAAAAAGCTCCCGGGAGCTTGTATATCCATTTTCGGATCTGATCAAGAGACA
GGATGAGGATCGTTTCGCATGATTGAACAAGATGGATTGCACGCAGGTTCTCCGGCCGCTTGGGTGGAGA
GGCTATTCGGCTATGACTGGGCACAACAGACAATCGGCTGCTCTGATGCCGCCGTGTTCCGGCTGTCAGC
GCAGGGGCGCCCGGTTCTTTTTGTCAAGACCGACCTGTCCGGTGCCCTGAATGAACTGCAGGACGAGGCA
GCGCGGCTATCGTGGCTGGCCACGACGGGCGTTCCTTGCGCAGCTGTGCTCGACGTTGTCACTGAAGCGG
GAAGGGACTGGCTGCTATTGGGCGAAGTGCCGGGGCAGGATCTCCTGTCATCTCACCTTGCTCCTGCCGA
GAAAGTATCCATCATGGCTGATGCAATGCGGCGGCTGCATACGCTTGATCCGGCTACCTGCCCATTCGAC
CACCAAGCGAAACATCGCATCGAGCGAGCACGTACTCGGATGGAAGCCGGTCTTGTCGATCAGGATGATC
TGGACGAAGAGCATCAGGGGCTCGCGCCAGCCGAACTGTTCGCCAGGCTCAAGGCGCGCATGCCCGACGG
CGAGGATCTCGTCGTGACCCATGGCGATGCCTGCTTGCCGAATATCATGGTGGAAAATGGCCGCTTTTCT
GGATTCATCGACTGTGGCCGGCTGGGTGTGGCGGACCGCTATCAGGACATAGCGTTGGCTACCCGTGATA
TTGCTGAAGAGCTTGGCGGCGAATGGGCTGACCGCTTCCTCGTGCTTTACGGTATCGCCGCTCCCGATTC
GCAGCGCATCGCCTTCTATCGCCTTCTTGACGAGTTCTTCTGAGCGGGACTCTGGGGTTCGAAATGACCG
ACCAAGCGACGCCCAACCTGCCATCACGAGATTTCGATTCCACCGCCGCCTTCTATGAAAGGTTGGGCTT
CGGAATCGTTTTCCGGGACGCCGGCTGGATGATCCTCCAGCGCGGGGATCTCATGCTGGAGTTCTTCGCC
CACCCCAACTTGTTTATTGCAGCTTATAATGGTTACAAATAAAGCAATAGCATCACAAATTTCACAAATA
AAGCATTTTTTTCACTGCATTCTAGTTGTGGTTTGTCCAAACTCATCAATGTATCTTATCATGTCTGTAT
ACCGTCGACCTCTAGCTAGAGCTTGGCGTAATCATGGTCATAGCTGTTTCCTGTGTGAAATTGTTATCCG
CTCACAATTCCACACAACATACGAGCCGGAAGCATAAAGTGTAAAGCCTGGGGTGCCTAATGAGTGAGCT
AACTCACATTAATTGCGTTGCGCTCACTGCCCGCTTTCCAGTCGGGAAACCTGTCGTGCCAGCTGCATTA
ATGAATCGGCCAACGCGCGGGGAGAGGCGGTTTGCGTATTGGGCGCTCTTCCGCTTCCTCGCTCACTGAC
TCGCTGCGCTCGGTCGTTCGGCTGCGGCGAGCGGTATCAGCTCACTCAAAGGCGGTAATACGGTTATCCA
CAGAATCAGGGGATAACGCAGGAAAGAACATGTGAGCAAAAGGCCAGCAAAAGGCCAGGAACCGTAAAAA
GGCCGCGTTGCTGGCGTTTTTCCATAGGCTCCGCCCCCCTGACGAGCATCACAAAAATCGACGCTCAAGT
CAGAGGTGGCGAAACCCGACAGGACTATAAAGATACCAGGCGTTTCCCCCTGGAAGCTCCCTCGTGCGCT
CTCCTGTTCCGACCCTGCCGCTTACCGGATACCTGTCCGCCTTTCTCCCTTCGGGAAGCGTGGCGCTTTC
TCATAGCTCACGCTGTAGGTATCTCAGTTCGGTGTAGGTCGTTCGCTCCAAGCTGGGCTGTGTGCACGAA
CCCCCCGTTCAGCCCGACCGCTGCGCCTTATCCGGTAACTATCGTCTTGAGTCCAACCCGGTAAGACACG
ACTTATCGCCACTGGCAGCAGCCACTGGTAACAGGATTAGCAGAGCGAGGTATGTAGGCGGTGCTACAGA
GTTCTTGAAGTGGTGGCCTAACTACGGCTACACTAGAAGAACAGTATTTGGTATCTGCGCTCTGCTGAAG
CCAGTTACCTTCGGAAAAAGAGTTGGTAGCTCTTGATCCGGCAAACAAACCACCGCTGGTAGCGGTTTTT
TTGTTTGCAAGCAGCAGATTACGCGCAGAAAAAAAGGATCTCAAGAAGATCCTTTGATCTTTTCTACGGG
GTCTGACGCTCAGTGGAACGAAAACTCACGTTAAGGGATTTTGGTCATGAGATTATCAAAAAGGATCTTC
ACCTAGATCCTTTTAAATTAAAAATGAAGTTTTAAATCAATCTAAAGTATATATGAGTAAACTTGGTCTG
ACAGTTACCAATGCTTAATCAGTGAGGCACCTATCTCAGCGATCTGTCTATTTCGTTCATCCATAGTTGC
CTGACTCCCCGTCGTGTAGATAACTACGATACGGGAGGGCTTACCATCTGGCCCCAGTGCTGCAATGATA
CCGCGAGACCCACGCTCACCGGCTCCAGATTTATCAGCAATAAACCAGCCAGCCGGAAGGGCCGAGCGCA
GAAGTGGTCCTGCAACTTTATCCGCCTCCATCCAGTCTATTAATTGTTGCCGGGAAGCTAGAGTAAGTAG
TTCGCCAGTTAATAGTTTGCGCAACGTTGTTGCCATTGCTACAGGCATCGTGGTGTCACGCTCGTCGTTT
GGTATGGCTTCATTCAGCTCCGGTTCCCAACGATCAAGGCGAGTTACATGATCCCCCATGTTGTGCAAAA
AAGCGGTTAGCTCCTTCGGTCCTCCGATCGTTGTCAGAAGTAAGTTGGCCGCAGTGTTATCACTCATGGT
TATGGCAGCACTGCATAATTCTCTTACTGTCATGCCATCCGTAAGATGCTTTTCTGTGACTGGTGAGTAC
TCAACCAAGTCATTCTGAGAATAGTGTATGCGGCGACCGAGTTGCTCTTGCCCGGCGTCAATACGGGATA
ATACCGCGCCACATAGCAGAACTTTAAAAGTGCTCATCATTGGAAAACGTTCTTCGGGGCGAAAACTCTC
AAGGATCTTACCGCTGTTGAGATCCAGTTCGATGTAACCCACTCGTGCACCCAACTGATCTTCAGCATCT
TTTACTTTCACCAGCGTTTCTGGGTGAGCAAAAACAGGAAGGCAAAATGCCGCAAAAAAGGGAATAAGGG
CGACACGGAAATGTTGAATACTCATACTCTTCCTTTTTCAATATTATTGAAGCATTTATCAGGGTTATTG
TCTCATGAGCGGATACATATTTGAATGTATTTAGAAAAATAAACAAATAGGGGTTCCGCGCACATTTCCC
CGAAAAGTGCCACCTGACGTC
